>Addgene plasmid #76477 | TNK1 gRNA (BRDN0001149201) | addgene full sequence | sequence record 185914 | Addgene Assembled Sequence
CCCGGGTGCAAAGATGGATAAAGTTTTAAACAGAGAGGAATCTTTGCAGCTAATGGACCTTCTAGGTCTT
GAAAGGAGTGGGAATTGGCTCCGGTGCCCGTCAGTGGGCAGAGCGCACATCGCCCACAGTCCCCGAGAAG
TTGGGGGGAGGGGTCGGCAATTGATCCGGTGCCTAGAGAAGGTGGCGCGGGGTAAACTGGGAAAGTGATG
TCGTGTACTGGCTCCGCCTTTTTCCCGAGGGTGGGGGAGAACCGTATATAAGTGCAGTAGTCGCCGTGAA
CGTTCTTTTTCGCAACGGGTTTGCCGCCAGAACACAGGTAAGTGCCGTGTGTGGTTCCCGCGGGCCTGGC
CTCTTTACGGGTTATGGCCCTTGCGTGCCTTGAATTACTTCCACCTGGCTGCAGTACGTGATTCTTGATC
CCGAGCTTCGGGTTGGAAGTGGGTGGGAGAGTTCGAGGCCTTGCGCTTAAGGAGCCCCTTCGCCTCGTGC
TTGAGTTGAGGCCTGGCCTGGGCGCTGGGGCCGCCGCGTGCGAATCTGGTGGCACCTTCGCGCCTGTCTC
GCTGCTTTCGATAAGTCTCTAGCCATTTAAAATTTTTGATGACCTGCTGCGACGCTTTTTTTCTGGCAAG
ATAGTCTTGTAAATGCGGGCCAAGATCTGCACACTGGTATTTCGGTTTTTGGGGCCGCGGGCGGCGACGG
GGCCCGTGCGTCCCAGCGCACATGTTCGGCGAGGCGGGGCCTGCGAGCGCGGCCACCGAGAATCGGACGG
GGGTAGTCTCAAGCTGGCCGGCCTGCTCTGGTGCCTGGCCTCGCGCCGCCGTGTATCGCCCCGCCCTGGG
CGGCAAGGCTGGCCCGGTCGGCACCAGTTGCGTGAGCGGAAAGATGGCCGCTTCCCGGCCCTGCTGCAGG
GAGCTCAAAATGGAGGACGCGGCGCTCGGGAGAGCGGGCGGGTGAGTCACCCACACAAAGGAAAAGGGCC
TTTCCGTCCTCAGCCGTCGCTTCATGTGACTCCACGGAGTACCGGGCGCCGTCCAGGCACCTCGATTAGT
TCTCGAGCTTTTGGAGTACGTCGTCTTTAGGTTGGGGGGAGGGGTTTTATGCGATGGAGTTTCCCCACAC
TGAGTGGGTGGAGACTGAAGTTAGGCCAGCTTGGCACTTGATGTAATTCTCCTTGGAATTTGCCCTTTTT
GAGTTTGGATCTTGGTTCATTCTCAAGCCTCAGACAGTGGTTCAAAGTTTTTTTCTTCCATTTCAGGTGT
CGTGACGTACGGCCACCATGACCGAGTACAAGCCCACGGTGCGCCTCGCCACCCGCGACGACGTCCCCAG
GGCCGTACGCACCCTCGCCGCCGCGTTCGCCGACTACCCCGCCACGCGCCACACCGTCGATCCGGACCGC
CACATCGAGCGGGTCACCGAGCTGCAAGAACTCTTCCTCACGCGCGTCGGGCTCGACATCGGCAAGGTGT
GGGTCGCGGACGACGGCGCCGCCGTGGCGGTCTGGACCACGCCGGAGAGCGTCGAAGCGGGGGCGGTGTT
CGCCGAGATCGGCCCGCGCATGGCCGAGTTGAGCGGTTCCCGGCTGGCCGCGCAGCAACAGATGGAAGGC
CTCCTGGCGCCGCACCGGCCCAAGGAGCCCGCGTGGTTCCTGGCCACCGTCGGAGTCTCGCCCGACCACC
AGGGCAAGGGTCTGGGCAGCGCCGTCGTGCTCCCCGGAGTGGAGGCGGCCGAGCGCGCCGGGGTGCCCGC
CTTCCTGGAGACCTCCGCGCCCCGCAACCTCCCCTTCTACGAGCGGCTCGGCTTCACCGTCACCGCCGAC
GTCGAGGTGCCCGAAGGACCGCGCACCTGGTGCATGACCCGCAAGCCCGGTGCCTGAACGCGTTAAGTCG
ACAATCAACCTCTGGATTACAAAATTTGTGAAAGATTGACTGGTATTCTTAACTATGTTGCTCCTTTTAC
GCTATGTGGATACGCTGCTTTAATGCCTTTGTATCATGCTATTGCTTCCCGTATGGCTTTCATTTTCTCC
TCCTTGTATAAATCCTGGTTGCTGTCTCTTTATGAGGAGTTGTGGCCCGTTGTCAGGCAACGTGGCGTGG
TGTGCACTGTGTTTGCTGACGCAACCCCCACTGGTTGGGGCATTGCCACCACCTGTCAGCTCCTTTCCGG
GACTTTCGCTTTCCCCCTCCCTATTGCCACGGCGGAACTCATCGCCGCCTGCCTTGCCCGCTGCTGGACA
GGGGCTCGGCTGTTGGGCACTGACAATTCCGTGGTGTTGTCGGGGAAATCATCGTCCTTTCCTTGGCTGC
TCGCCTGTGTTGCCACCTGGATTCTGCGCGGGACGTCCTTCTGCTACGTCCCTTCGGCCCTCAATCCAGC
GGACCTTCCTTCCCGCGGCCTGCTGCCGGCTCTGCGGCCTCTTCCGCGTCTTCGCCTTCGCCCTCAGACG
AGTCGGATCTCCCTTTGGGCCGCCTCCCCGCGTCGACTTTAAGACCAATGACTTACAAGGCAGCTGTAGA
TCTTAGCCACTTTTTAAAAGAAAAGGGGGGACTGGAAGGGCTAATTCACTCCCAACGAAGACAAGATCTG
CTTTTTGCTTGTACTGGGTCTCTCTGGTTAGACCAGATCTGAGCCTGGGAGCTCTCTGGCTAACTAGGGA
ACCCACTGCTTAAGCCTCAATAAAGCTTGCCTTGAGTGCTTCAAGTAGTGTGTGCCCGTCTGTTGTGTGA
CTCTGGTAACTAGAGATCCCTCAGACCCTTTTAGTCAGTGTGGAAAATCTCTAGCAGTACGTATAGTAGT
TCATGTCATCTTATTATTCAGTATTTATAACTTGCAAAGAAATGAATATCAGAGAGTGAGAGGAACTTGT
TTATTGCAGCTTATAATGGTTACAAATAAAGCAATAGCATCACAAATTTCACAAATAAAGCATTTTTTTC
ACTGCATTCTAGTTGTGGTTTGTCCAAACTCATCAATGTATCTTATCATGTCTGGCTCTAGCTATCCCGC
CCCTAACTCCGCCCATCCCGCCCCTAACTCCGCCCAGTTCCGCCCATTCTCCGCCCCATGGCTGACTAAT
TTTTTTTATTTATGCAGAGGCCGAGGCCGCCTCGGCCTCTGAGCTATTCCAGAAGTAGTGAGGAGGCTTT
TTTGGAGGCCTAGGGACGTACCCAATTCGCCCTATAGTGAGTCGTATTACGCGCGCTCACTGGCCGTCGT
TTTACAACGTCGTGACTGGGAAAACCCTGGCGTTACCCAACTTAATCGCCTTGCAGCACATCCCCCTTTC
GCCAGCTGGCGTAATAGCGAAGAGGCCCGCACCGATCGCCCTTCCCAACAGTTGCGCAGCCTGAATGGCG
AATGGG
[124 nt withheld, positions 3367-3490]
C
[91 nt withheld, positions 3492-3582]
A
[49 nt withheld, positions 3584-3632]
CCTTTGACGTTGGAGTCCACGTTCTTT
[37 nt withheld, positions 3660-3696]
ACCCTATCTCGGTCTATTCTTTTGATTTATAAGGGATTTTGCCGATTTCGGCCTATTGGTTAAAAAATGA
GCTGATTTAACAAAAATTTAACGCGAATTTTAACAAAATATTAACGCTTACAATTTAGGTGGCACTTTTC
GGGGAAATGTGCGCGGAACCCCTATTTGTTTATTTTTCTAAATACATTCAAATATGTATCCGCTCATGAG
ACAATAACCCTGATAAATGCTTCAATAATATTGAAAAAGGAAGAGTATGAGTATTCAACATTTCCGTGTC
GCCCTTATTCCCTTTTTTGCGGCATTTTGCCTTCCTGTTTTTGCTCACCCAGAAACGCTGGTGAAAGTAA
AAGATGCTGAAGATCAGTTGGGTGCACGAGTGGGTTACATCGAACTGGATCTCAACAGCGGTAAGATCCT
TGAGAGTTTTCGCCCCGAAGAACGTTTTCCAATGATGAGCACTTTTAAAGTTCTGCTATGTGGCGCGGTA
TTATCCCGTATTGACGCCGGGCAAGAGCAACTCGGTCGCCGCATACACTATTCTCAGAATGACTTGGTTG
AGTACTCACCAGTCACAGAAAAGCATCTTACGGATGGCATGACAGTAAGAGAATTATGCAGTGCTGCCAT
AACCATGAGTGATAACACTGCGGCCAACTTACTTCTGACAACGATCGGAGGACCGAAGGAGCTAACCGCT
TTTTTGCACAACATGGGGGATCATGTAACTCGCCTTGATCGTTGGGAACCGGAGCTGAATGAAGCCATAC
CAAACGACGAGCGTGACACCACGATGCCTGTAGCAATGGCAACAACGTTGCGCAAACTATTAACTGGCGA
ACTACTTACTCTAGCTTCCCGGCAACAATTAATAGACTGGATGGAGGCGGATAAAGTTGCAGGACCACTT
CTGCGCTCGGCCCTTCCGGCTGGCTGGTTTATTGCTGATAAATCTGGAGCCGGTGAGCGTGGGTCTCGCG
GTATCATTGCAGCACTGGGGCCAGATGGTAAGCCCTCCCGTATCGTAGTTATCTACACGACGGGGAGTCA
GGCAACTATGGATGAACGAAATAGACAGATCGCTGAGATAGGTGCCTCACTGATTAAGCATTGGTAACTG
TCAGACCAAGTTTACTCATATATACTTTAGATTGATTTAAAACTTCATTTTTAATTTAAAAGGATCTAGG
TGAAGATCCTTTTTGATAATCTCATGACCAAAATCCCTTAACGTGAGTTTTCGTTCCACTGAGCGTCAGA
CCCCGTAGAAAAGATCAAAGGATCTTCTTGAGATCCTTTTTTTCTGCGCGTAATCTGCTGCTTGCAAACA
AAAAAACCACCGCTACCAGCGGTGGTTTGTTTGCCGGATCAAGAGCTACCAACTCTTTTTCCGAAGGTAA
CTGGCTTCAGCAGAGCGCAGATACCAAATACTGTTCTTCTAGTGTAGCCGTAGTTAGGCCACCACTTCAA
GAACTCTGTAGCACCGCCTACATACCTCGCTCTGCTAATCCTGTTACCAGTGGCTGCTGCCAGTGGCGAT
AAGTCGTGTCTTACCGGGTTGGACTCAAGACGATAGTTACCGGATAAGGCGCAGCGGTCGGGCTGAACGG
GGGGTTCGTGCACACAGCCCAGCTTGGAGCGAACGACCTACACCGAACTGAGATACCTACAGCGTGAGCT
ATGAGAAAGCGCCACGCTTCCCGAAGGGAGAAAGGCGGACAGGTATCCGGTAAGCGGCAGGGTCGGAACA
GGAGAGCGCACGAGGGAGCTTCCAGGGGGAAACGCCTGGTATCTTTATAGTCCTGTCGGGTTTCGCCACC
TCTGACTTGAGCGTCGATTTTTGTGATGCTCGTCAGGGGGGCGGAGCCTATGGAAAAACGCCAGCAACGC
GGCCTTTTTACGGTTCCTGGCCTTTTGCTGGCCTTTTGCTCACATGTTCTTTCCTGCGTTATCCCCTGAT
TCTGTGGATAACCGTATTACCGCCTTTGAGTGAGCTGATACCGCTCGCCGCAGCCGAACGACCGAGCGCA
GCGAGTCAGTGAGCGAGGAAGCGGAAGAGCGCCCAATACGCAAACCGCCTCTCCCCGCGCGTTGGCCGAT
TCATTAATGCAGCTGGCACGACAGGTTTCCCGACTGGAAAGCGGGCAGTGAGCGCAACGCAATTAATGTG
AGTTAGCTCACTCATTAGGCACCCCAGGCTTTACACTTTATGCTTCCGGCTCGTATGTTGTGTGGAATTG
TGAGCGGATAACAATTTCACACAGGAAACAGCTATGACCATGATTACGCCAAGCGCGCAATTAACCCTCA
CTAAAGGGAACAAAAGCTGGAGCTGCAAGCTTAATGTAGTCTTATGCAATACTCTTGTAGTCTTGCAACA
TGGTAACGATGAGTTAGCAACATGCCTTACAAGGAGAGAAAAAGCACCGTGCATGCCGATTGGTGGAAGT
AAGGTGGTACGATCGTGCCTTATTAGGAAGGCAACAGACGGGTCTGACATGGATTGGACGAACCACTGAA
TTGCCGCATTGCAGAGATATTGTATTTAAGTGCCTAGCTCGATACATAAACGGGTCTCTCTGGTTAGACC
AGATCTGAGCCTGGGAGCTCTCTGGCTAACTAGGGAACCCACTGCTTAAGCCTCAATAAAGCTTGCCTTG
AGTGCTTCAAGTAGTGTGTGCCCGTCTGTTGTGTGACTCTGGTAACTAGAGATCCCTCAGACCCTTTTAG
TCAGTGTGGAAAATCTCTAGCAGTGGCGCCCGAACAGGGACTTGAAAGCGAAAGGGAAACCAGAGGAGCT
CTCTCGACGCAGGACTCGGCTTGCTGAAGCGCGCACGGCAAGAGGCGAGGGGCGGCGACTGGTGAGTACG
CCAAAAATTTTGACTAGCGGAGGCTAGAAGGAGAGAGATGGGTGCGAGAGCGTCAGTATTAAGCGGGGGA
GAATTAGATCGCGATGGGAAAAAATTCGGTTAAGGCCAGGGGGAAAGAAAAAATATAAATTAAAACATAT
AGTATGGGCAAGCAGGGAGCTAGAACGATTCGCAGTTAATCCTGGCCTGTTAGAAACATCAGAAGGCTGT
AGACAAATACTGGGACAGCTACAACCATCCCTTCAGACAGGATCAGAAGAACTTAGATCATTATATAATA
CAGTAGCAACCCTCTATTGTGTGCATCAAAGGATAGAGATAAAAGACACCAAGGAAGCTTTAGACAAGAT
AGAGGAAGAGCAAAACAAAAGTAAGACCACCGCACAGCAAGCGGCCGCTGATCTTCAGACCTGGAGGAGG
AGATATGAGGGACAATTGGAGAAGTGAATTATATAAATATAAAGTAGTAAAAATTGAACCATTAGGAGTA
GCACCCACCAAGGCAAAGAGAAGAGTGGTGCAGAGAGAAAAAAGAGCAGTGGGAATAGGAGCTTTGTTCC
TTGGGTTCTTGGGAGCAGCAGGAAGCACTATGGGCGCAGCGTCAATGACGCTGACGGTACAGGCCAGACA
ATTATTGTCTGGTATAGTGCAGCAGCAGAACAATTTGCTGAGGGCTATTGAGGCGCAACAGCATCTGTTG
CAACTCACAGTCTGGGGCATCAAGCAGCTCCAGGCAAGAATCCTGGCTGTGGAAAGATACCTAAAGGATC
AACAGCTCCTGGGGATTTGGGGTTGCTCTGGAAAACTCATTTGCACCACTGCTGTGCCTTGGAATGCTAG
TTGGAGTAATAAATCTCTGGAACAGATTTGGAATCACACGACCTGGATGGAGTGGGACAGAGAAATTAAC
AATTACACAAGCTTAATACACTCCTTAATTGAAGAATCGCAAAACCAGCAAGAAAAGAATGAACAAGAAT
TATTGGAATTAGATAAATGGGCAAGTTTGTGGAATTGGTTTAACATAACAAATTGGCTGTGGTATATAAA
ATTATTCATAATGATAGTAGGAGGCTTGGTAGGTTTAAGAATAGTTTTTGCTGTACTTTCTATAGTGAAT
AGAGTTAGGCAGGGATATTCACCATTATCGTTTCAGACCCACCTCCCAACCCCGAGGGGACCCAGAGAGG
GCCTATTTCCCATGATTCCTTCATATTTGCATATACGATACAAGGCTGTTAGAGAGATAATTAGAATTAA
TTTGACTGTAAACACAAAGATATTAGTACAAAATACGTGACGTAGAAAGTAATAATTTCTTGGGTAGTTT
GCAGTTTTAAAATTATGTTTTAAAATGGACTATCATATGCTTACCGTAACTTGAAAGTATTTCGATTTCT
TGGCTTTATATATCTTGTGGAAAGGACGAAACACCGAATGGTCGCACCTTCAAAGTGTTTTAGAGCTAGA
AATAGCAAGTTAAAATAAGGCTAGTCCGTTATCAACTTGAAAAAGTGGCACCGAGTCGGTGCTTTTTTAA
GCTTGGCGTAACTAGATCTTGAGACAAATGGCAGTATTCATCCACAATTTTAAAAGAAAAGGGGGGATTG
GGGGGTACAGTGCAGGGGAAAGAATAGTAGACATAATAGCAACAGACATACAAACTAAAGAATTACAAAA
ACAAATTACAAAAATTCAAAATTTTCGGGTTTATTACAGGGACAGCAGAGATCCACTTTGGCGCCGGCTC
GAGGGGG
Features (pLannotate 1.2.2; 29 found; start..end, strand, type, name):
     14..80      +  CDS            small t antigen (fragment): SV40 (simian virus 40) small t antigen
    106..317     +  promoter       EF-1α core promoter: core promoter for human elongation factor EF-1α
    318..1256    +  intron         EF-1α intron A: intron upstream of the start codon of human EF-1α
   1278..1877    +  CDS            PuroR (fragment): puromycin N-acetyltransferase; pac from Streptomyces; confers resistance to puromycin
   1893..2481    +  misc_feature   WPRE: woodchuck hepatitis virus posttranscriptional regulatory element
   2532..2551    +  misc_feature   cPPT/CTS (fragment): central polypurine tract and central termination sequence of HIV-1
   2553..2786    +  LTR            3' LTR (ΔU3): self-inactivating 3' long terminal repeat (LTR) from HIV-1
   2864..2985    +  polyA_signal   SV40 poly(A) signal: SV40 polyadenylation signal
   3025..3160    +  rep_origin     SV40 ori: SV40 origin of replication
   3181..3199    -  promoter       T7 promoter: promoter for bacteriophage T7 RNA polymerase
   3207..3362    +  CDS            lacZα (fragment): LacZα fragment of β-galactosidase; lacZ fragment
   3367..3795    +  rep_origin     f1 ori (sequence partly withheld): f1 bacteriophage origin of replication; arrow indicates direction of (+) strand synthesis
   3848..3952    +  promoter       AmpR promoter: bla
   3953..4813    +  CDS            AmpR: β-lactamase; bla; confers resistance to ampicillin, carbenicillin, and related antibiotics
   4984..5572    +  rep_origin     ori: high-copy-number ColE1/pMB1/pBR322/pUC origin of replication
   5755..5847    +  CDS            lacI (fragment): lac repressor; lacI; The lac repressor binds to the lac operator to inhibit transcription in E. coli. This inhibition can be relieved by adding lactose or isopropyl-β-D-thiogalactopyranoside (IPTG).
   5860..5881    +  protein_bind   CAP binding site: CAP binding activates transcription in the presence of cAMP. E. coli catabolite activator protein
   5896..5926    +  promoter       lac promoter: promoter for the E. coli lac operon
   5934..5950    +  protein_bind   lac operator: The lac repressor binds to the lac operator to inhibit transcription in E. coli. This inhibition can be relieved by adding lactose or isopropyl-β-D-thiogalactopyranoside (IPTG). lac repressor encoded by lacI
   5995..6013    +  promoter       T3 promoter: promoter for bacteriophage T3 RNA polymerase
   6041..6267    +  promoter       RSV promoter: Rous sarcoma virus enhancer/promoter
   6268..6448    +  LTR            5' LTR (truncated): truncated 5' long terminal repeat (LTR) from HIV-1
   6495..6620    +  misc_feature   HIV-1 Ψ: packaging signal of human immunodeficiency virus type 1
   6604..6967    +  CDS            HIV-1 gag (fragment): gag protein from human immunodeficiency virus 1; gag
   7113..7346    +  misc_feature   RRE: The Rev response element (RRE) of HIV-1 allows for Rev-dependent mRNA export from the nucleus to the cytoplasm.
   7723..7749    +  CDS            Rev (fragment): human immunodeficiency virus 1 (HIV-1) Rev protein; rev; enhances nuclear export of unspliced and incompletely spliced viral mRNAs
   7753..7993    +  promoter       U6 promoter: RNA polymerase III promoter for human U6 snRNA
   8023..8098    +  misc_RNA       gRNA scaffold: guide RNA scaffold for the Streptococcus pyogenes CRISPR/Cas9 system
   8154..8271    +  misc_feature   cPPT/CTS: central polypurine tract and central termination sequence of HIV-1
