[The description below was written by a language model from this plasmid's Addgene catalogue record and pLannotate feature annotations shown in this document.]
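Description:
TNK1 gRNA (BRDN0001149201) is a third-generation lentiviral CRISPR guide plasmid built on the lentiGuide-Puro backbone. It delivers a single guide RNA against human TNK1, which was designed against two TNK1 reference transcripts. The assembled sequence is about 8.3 kb. In bacteria it is maintained through a high-copy ColE1/pUC-type origin and selected with ampicillin via the β-lactamase gene. The backbone also carries an f1 origin, an SV40 origin and poly(A) signal, and leftover lac, T7 and T3 cloning-vector elements that play no part in the payload.

The viral genome is transcribed from an RSV promoter fused to a truncated HIV-1 5' LTR, which makes packaging Tat-independent. It contains the Ψ packaging signal with a partial gag region, the Rev response element for nuclear export of the full-length RNA, a cPPT/CTS, and a U3-deleted self-inactivating 3' LTR. Two expression units sit between the LTRs. In the first, a human U6 RNA polymerase III promoter drives the TNK1-targeting spacer joined to the Streptococcus pyogenes guide RNA scaffold. In the second, an EF-1α core promoter with its intron A drives the puromycin N-acetyltransferase gene, followed by a WPRE to boost transcript expression, so transduced mammalian cells can be selected with puromycin.

The plasmid does not encode Cas9, so it must be used with a separate Cas9 lentivector or in cells that already express Cas9. It comes from a human kinome guide collection associated with work on optimised sgRNA design, and it is suited to knocking out or perturbing TNK1 in human cells.
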