Addgene plasmid #76477: TNK1 gRNA (BRDN0001149201)
Purpose: 3rd generation lentiviral gRNA plasmid targeting human TNK1
Depositing lab: John Doench & David Root. Depositing organization: Broad Institute. Publication: Optimized sgRNA design to maximize activity and minimize off-target effects of CRISPR-Cas9. Doench JG, Fusi N, Sullender M, Hegde M, Vaimberg EW, Donovan KF, Smith I, Tothova Z, Wilen C, Orchard R, Virgin HW, Listgarten J, Root DE. Nat Biotechnol. 2016 Jan 18. doi: 10.1038/nbt.3437. PubMed 26780180.
Backbone
  Vector backbone: lentiGuide-Puro
  Backbone manufacturer: Zhang Lab (Addgene plasmid # 52963)
  Vector type: Mammalian Expression, Lentiviral, CRISPR
  Selectable markers: Puromycin
Growth in bacteria
  Bacterial resistance: Ampicillin, 100 μg/mL
  Growth temperature: 37°C
  Growth strain: DH5alpha
  Copy number: High Copy
Gene/Insert
  Gene/Insert name: TNK1 (alt names: TNK1; NM_001251902.1)
  gRNA/shRNA sequence: AATGGTCGCACCTTCAAAGT
  Species: H. sapiens (human)
  Entrez Gene: TNK1 (a.k.a. MGC46193)
  Promoter: hU6
  Cloning method: Unknown
  Sequencing primers: 5′ U6-F; 3′ pS2-R
Terms and licenses: Academic/Nonprofit Terms; Industry Terms: Not Available to Industry
Depositor comments: The gRNA was designed to target the following Genbank reference sequence(s): NM_001251902.1,NM_003985.4. Note that this plasmid does NOT contain Cas9. It should be used in conjunction with lentiCas9-Blast (Addgene #52962) or otherwise with cell lines already expressing Cas9. Browse the full kinome gRNA library at http://www.addgene.org/pooled-library/broadgpp-human-kinome/ or visit http://www.broadinstitute.org/rnai/public/ for detailed protocols and information.
How to cite: TNK1 gRNA (BRDN0001149201) was a gift from John Doench & David Root (Addgene plasmid # 76477 ; http://n2t.net/addgene:76477 ; RRID:Addgene_76477)
