>Addgene plasmid #76477 | TNK1 gRNA (BRDN0001149201) | depositor partial sequence | sequence record 143937 | Target Sequence
AATGGTCGCACCTTCAAAGT
