>Addgene plasmid #76477 | TNK1 gRNA (BRDN0001149201) | addgene partial sequence | sequence record 185913 | hU6-F
TAGAAAGTAATAATTTCTTGGGTAGTTTGCAGTTTTAAAATTATGTTTTAAAATGGACTATCATATGCTT
ACCGTAACTTGAAAGTATTTCGATTTCTTGGCTTTATATATCTTGTGGAAAGGACGAAACACCGAATGGT
CGCACCTTCAAAGTGTTTTAGAGCTAGAAATAGCAAGTTAAAATAAGGCTAGTCCGTTATCAACTTGAAA
AAGTGGCACCGAGTCGGTGCTTTTTTAAGCTTGGCGTAACTAGATCTTGAGACAAATGGCAGTATTCATC
CACAATTTTAAAAGAAAAGGGGGGATTGGGGGGTACAGTGCAGGGGAAAGAATAGTAGACATAATAGCAA
CAGACATACAAACTAAAGAATTACAAAAACAAATTACAAAAATTCAAAATTTTCGGGTTTATTACAGGGA
CAGCAGAGATCCACTTTGGCGCCGGCTCGAGGGGGCCCGGGTGCAAAGATGGATAAAGTTTTAAACAGAG
AGGAATCTTTGCAGCTAATGGACCTTCTAGGTCTTGAAAGGAGTGGGAATTGGCTCCGGTGCCCGTCAGT
GGGCAGAGCG
